>Addgene plasmid #139465 | p_SNIPR_target_WT | addgene full sequence | sequence record 275329 | Addgene NGS Result
GGGTGAATATCCTATTCGATATTCACAATATCACACTTACCTACCATGTCAATCACTTCGTCTTATTCAT
TTCATTCTATCTTAGCATAACCCCTTGGGGCCTCTAAACGGGTCTTGAGGGGTTTTTTGCTGAAAGGAGG
AACTATATCCGGATATCCCGCAAGAGGCCCGGCAGTACCGGCATAACCAAGCCTATGCCTACAGCATCCA
GGGTGACGGTGCCGAGGATGACGATGAGCGCATTGTTAGATTTCATACACGGTGCCTGACTGCGTTAGCA
ATTTAACTGTGATAAACTACCGCATTAAAGCTTATCGATGATAAGCTGTCAAACATGAGAATTCTTGAAG
ACGAAAGGGCCTCGTGATACGCCTATTTTTATAGGTTAATGTCATGATAATAATGGTTTCTTAGACGTCA
GGTGGCACTTTTCGGGGAAATGTGCGCGGAACCCCTATTTGTTTATTTTTCTAAATACATTCAAATATGT
ATCCGCTCATGAGACAATAACCCTGATAAATGCTTCAATAATATTGAAAAAGGAAGAGTATGAGTATTCA
ACATTTCCGTGTCGCCCTTATTCCCTTTTTTGCGGCATTTTGCCTTCCTGTTTTTGCTCACCCAGAAACG
CTGGTGAAAGTAAAAGATGCTGAAGATCAGTTGGGTGCACGAGTGGGTTACATCGAACTGGATCTCAACA
GCGGTAAGATCCTTGAGAGTTTTCGCCCCGAAGAACGTTTTCCAATGATGAGCACTTTTAAAGTTCTGCT
ATGTGGCGCGGTATTATCCCGTGTTGACGCCGGGCAAGAGCAACTCGGTCGCCGCATACACTATTCTCAG
AATGACTTGGTTGAGTACTCACCAGTCACAGAAAAGCATCTTACGGATGGCATGACAGTAAGAGAATTAT
GCAGTGCTGCCATAACCATGAGTGATAACACTGCGGCCAACTTACTTCTGACAACGATCGGAGGACCGAA
GGAGCTAACCGCTTTTTTGCACAACATGGGGGATCATGTAACTCGCCTTGATCGTTGGGAACCGGAGCTG
AATGAAGCCATACCAAACGACGAGCGTGACACCACGATGCCTGCAGCAATGGCAACAACGTTGCGCAAAC
TATTAACTGGCGAACTACTTACTCTAGCTTCCCGGCAACAATTAATAGACTGGATGGAGGCGGATAAAGT
TGCAGGACCACTTCTGCGCTCGGCCCTTCCGGCTGGCTGGTTTATTGCTGATAAATCTGGAGCCGGTGAG
CGTGGGTCTCGCGGTATCATTGCAGCACTGGGGCCAGATGGTAAGCCCTCCCGTATCGTAGTTATCTACA
CGACGGGGAGTCAGGCAACTATGGATGAACGAAATAGACAGATCGCTGAGATAGGTGCCTCACTGATTAA
GCATTGGTAACTGTCAGACCAAGTTTACTCATATATACTTTAGATTGATTTAAAACTTCATTTTTAATTT
AAAAGGATCTAGGTGAAGATCCTTTTTGATAATCTCATGACCAAAATCCCTTAACGTGAGTTTTCGTTCC
ACTGAGCGTCAGACCCCGTAGAAAAGATCAAAGGATCTTCTTGAGATCCTTTTTTTCTGCGCGTAATCTG
CTGCTTGCAAACAAAAAAACCACCGCTACCAGCGGTGGTTTGTTTGCCGGATCAAGAGCTACCAACTCTT
TTTCCGAAGGTAACTGGCTTCAGCAGAGCGCAGATACCAAATACTGTCCTTCTAGTGTAGCCGTAGTTAG
GCCACCACTTCAAGAACTCTGTAGCACCGCCTACATACCTCGCTCTGCTAATCCTGTTACCAGTGGCTGC
TGCCAGTGGCGATAAGTCGTGTCTTACCGGGTTGGACTCAAGACGATAGTTACCGGATAAGGCGCAGCGG
TCGGGCTGAACGGGGGGTTCGTGCACACAGCCCAGCTTGGAGCGAACGACCTACACCGAACTGAGATACC
TACAGCGTGAGCTATGAGAAAGCGCCACGCTTCCCGAAGGGAGAAAGGCGGACAGGTATCCGGTAAGCGG
CAGGGTCGGAACAGGAGAGCGCACGAGGGAGCTTCCAGGGGGAAACGCCTGGTATCTTTATAGTCCTGTC
GGGTTTCGCCACCTCTGACTTGAGCGTCGATTTTTGTGATGCTCGTCAGGGGGGCGGAGCCTATGGAAAA
ACGCCAGCAACGCGGCCTTTTTACGGTTCCTGGCCTTTTGCTGGCCTTTTGCTCACATGTTCTTTCCTGC
GTTATCCCCTGATTCTGTGGATAACCGTATTACCGCCTTTGAGTGAGCTGATACCGCTCGCCGCAGCCGA
ACGACCGAGCGCAGCGAGTCAGTGAGCGAGGAAGCGGAAGAGCGCCTGATGCGGTATTTTCTCCTTACGC
ATCTGTGCGGTATTTCACACCGCAATGGTGCACTCTCAGTACAATCTGCTCTGATGCCGCATAGTTAAGC
CAGTATACACTCCGCTATCGCTACGTGACTGGGTCATGGCTGCGCCCCGACACCCGCCAACACCCGCTGA
CGCGCCCTGACGGGCTTGTCTGCTCCCGGCATCCGCTTACAGACAAGCTGTGACCGTCTCCGGGAGCTGC
ATGTGTCAGAGGTTTTCACCGTCATCACCGAAACGCGCGAGGCAGCTGCGGTAAAGCTCATCAGCGTGGT
CGTGAAGCGATTCACAGATGTCTGCCTGTTCATCCGCGTCCAGCTCGTTGAGTTTCTCCAGAAGCGTTAA
TGTCTGGCTTCTGATAAAGCGGGCCATGTTAAGGGCGGTTTTTTCCTGTTTGGTCACTGATGCCTCCGTG
TAAGGGGGATTTCTGTTCATGGGGGTAATGATACCGATGAAACGAGAGAGGATGCTCACGATACGGGTTA
CTGATGATGAACATGCCCGGTTACTGGAACGTTGTGAGGGTAAACAACTGGCGGTATGGATGCGGCGGGA
CCAGAGAAAAATCACTCAGGGTCAATGCCAGCGCTTCGTTAATACAGATGTAGGTGTTCCACAGGGTAGC
CAGCAGCATCCTGCGATGCAGATCCGGAACATAATGGTGCAGGGCGCTGACTTCCGCGTTTCCAGACTTT
ACGAAACACGGAAACCGAAGACCATTCATGTTGTTGCTCAGGTCGCAGACGTTTTGCAGCAGCAGTCGCT
TCACGTTCGCTCGCGTATCGGTGATTCATTCTGCTAACCAGTAAGGCAACCCCGCCAGCCTAGCCGGGTC
CTCAACGACAGGAGCACGATCATGCGCACCCGTGGCCAGGACCCAACGCTGCCCGAGATGCGCCGCGTGC
GGCTGCTGGAGATGGCGGACGCGATGGATATGTTCTGCCAAGGGTTGGTTTGCGCATTCACAGTTCTCCG
CAAGAATTGATTGGCTCCAATTCTTGGAGTGGTGAATCCGTTAGCGAGGTGCCGCCGGCTTCCATTCAGG
TCGAGGTGGCCCGGCTCCATGCACCGCGACGCAACGCGGGGAGGCAGACAAGGTATAGGGCGGCGCCTAC
AATCCATGCCAACCCGTTCCATGTGCTCGCCGAGGCGGCATAAATCGCCGTGACGATCAGCGGTCCAATG
ATCGAAGTTAGGCTGGTAAGAGCCGCGAGCGATCCTTGAAGCTGTCCCTGATGGTCGTCATCTACCTGCC
TGGACAGCATGGCCTGCAACGCGGGCATCCCGATGCCGCCGGAAGCGAGAAGAATCATAATGGGGAAGGC
CATCCAGCCTCGCGTCGCGAACGCCAGCAAGACGTAGCCCAGCGCGTCGGCCGCCATGCCGGCGATAATG
GCCTGCTTCTCGCCGAAACGTTTGGTGGCGGGACCAGTGACGAAGGCTTGAGCGAGGGCGTGCAAGATTC
CGAATACCGCAAGCGACAGGCCGATCATCGTCGCGCTCCAGCGAAAGCGGTCCTCGCCGAAAATGACCCA
GAGCGCTGCCGGCACCTGTCCTACGAGTTGCATGATAAAGAAGACAGTCATAAGTGCGGCGACGATAGTC
ATGCCCCGCGCCCACCGGAAGGAGCTGACTGGGTTGAAGGCTCTCAAGGGCATCGGTCGAGATCCCGGTG
CCTAATGAGTGAGCTAACTTACATTAATTGCGTTGCGCTCACTGCCCGCTTTCCAGTCGGGAAACCTGTC
GTGCCAGCTGCATTAATGAATCGGCCAACGCGCGGGGAGAGGCGGTTTGCGTATTGGGCGCCAGGGTGGT
TTTTCTTTTCACCAGTGAGACGGGCAACAGCTGATTGCCCTTCACCGCCTGGCCCTGAGAGAGTTGCAGC
AAGCGGTCCACGCTGGTTTGCCCCAGCAGGCGAAAATCCTGTTTGATGGTGGTTAACGGCGGGATATAAC
ATGAGCTGTCTTCGGTATCGTCGTATCCCACTACCGAGATATCCGCACCAACGCGCAGCCCGGACTCGGT
AATGGCGCGCATTGCGCCCAGCGCCATCTGATCGTTGGCAACCAGCATCGCAGTGGGAACGATGCCCTCA
TTCAGCATTTGCATGGTTTGTTGAAAACCGGACATGGCACTCCAGTCGCCTTCCCGTTCCGCTATCGGCT
GAATTTGATTGCGAGTGAGATATTTATGCCAGCCAGCCAGACGCAGACGCGCCGAGACAGAACTTAATGG
GCCCGCTAACAGCGCGATTTGCTGGTGACCCAATGCGACCAGATGCTCCACGCCCAGTCGCGTACCGTCT
TCATGGGAGAAAATAATACTGTTGATGGGTGTCTGGTCAGAGACATCAAGAAATAACGCCGGAACATTAG
TGCAGGCAGCTTCCACAGCAATGGCATCCTGGTCATACAGCGGATAGTTAATGATCAGCCCACTGACGCG
TTGCGCGAGAAGATTGTGCACCGCCGCTTTACAGGCTTCGACGCCGCTTCGTTCTACCATCGACACCACC
ACGCTGGCACCCAGTTGATCGGCGCGAGATTTAATCGCCGCGACAATTTGCGACGGCGCGTGCAGGGCCA
GACTGGAGGTGGCAACGCCAATCAGCAACGACTGTTTGCCCGCCAGTTGTTGTGCCACGCGGTTGGGAAT
GTAATTCAGCTCCGCCATCGCCGCTTCCACTTTTTCCCGCGTTTTCGCAGAAACGTGGCTGGCCTGGTTC
ACCACGCGGGAAACGGTCTGATAAGAGACACCGGCATACTCTGCGACATCGTATAACGTTACTGGTTTCA
CATTCACCACCCTGAATTGACTCTCTTCCGGGCGCTATCATGCCATACCGCGAAAGGTTTTGCGCCATTC
GATGGTGTCCGGGATCTCGACGCTCTCCCTTATGCGACTCCTGCATTAGGAAGCAGCCCAGTAGTAGGTT
GAGGCCGTTGAGCACCGCCGCCGCAAGGAATGGTGCATGCAAGGAGATGGCGCCCAACAGTCCCCCGGCC
ACGGGGCCTGCCACCATACCCACGCCGAAACAAGCGCTCATGAGCCCGAAGTGGCGAGCCCGATCTTCCC
CATCGGTGATGTCGGCGATATAGGCGCCAGCAACCGCACCTGTGGCGCCGGTGATGCCGGCCACGATGCG
TCCGGCGTAGAGGATCGAGATCTCGGCCGGGTTTAGAAATCTGAAGCTCTAGAGAGCGCTAATACGACTC
ACTATA
Features (pLannotate 1.2.2; 15 found; start..end, strand, type, name):
     83..129     +  terminator     T7 terminator: transcription terminator for bacteriophage T7 RNA polymerase
    152..256     -  CDS            TcR (fragment): tetracycline efflux protein; tet; confers resistance to tetracycline
    304..332     -  promoter       tet promoter: E. coli promoter for tetracycline efflux protein gene
    445..549     +  promoter       AmpR promoter: bla
    550..1410    +  CDS            AmpR: β-lactamase; bla; confers resistance to ampicillin, carbenicillin, and related antibiotics
   1581..2169    +  rep_origin     ori: high-copy-number ColE1/pMB1/pBR322/pUC origin of replication
   2355..2494    -  misc_feature   bom: basis of mobility region from pBR322
   2596..2787    -  CDS            rop: Rop protein, which maintains plasmids at low copy number; rop
   2804..3184    +  CDS            YPB1_ECOLX: Protein predicted: Swiss-Prot protein existence level 4. From Escherichia coli.
   3426..4050    -  CDS            TcR (fragment): tetracycline efflux protein; tet; confers resistance to tetracycline
   4065..4086    -  protein_bind   CAP binding site: CAP binding activates transcription in the presence of cAMP. E. coli catabolite activator protein
   4099..5181    -  CDS            lacI: lac repressor; lacI; The lac repressor binds to the lac operator to inhibit transcription in E. coli. This inhibition can be relieved by adding lactose or isopropyl-β-D-thiogalactopyranoside (IPTG).
   5182..5259    -  promoter       lacI promoter: lacI
   5267..5546    -  CDS            TcR (fragment): tetracycline efflux protein; tet; confers resistance to tetracycline
   5590..2       +  promoter       T7 promoter (across the origin): promoter for bacteriophage T7 RNA polymerase
