[The description below was written by a language model from this plasmid's Addgene catalogue record and pLannotate feature annotations shown in this document.]
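Description:
p_SNIPR_target_WT is a bacterial expression plasmid built on the pET15b backbone that transcribes a short trigger RNA rather than encoding a protein. The full sequenced record is 5,606 nt. It is maintained in E. coli through a ColE1/pMB1-type origin and selected with ampicillin via the β-lactamase gene under its own promoter. The catalogue lists it as high copy, although the feature table also shows the pBR322-derived bom region and the rop gene, which normally moderates copy number. Several tetracycline-resistance fragments and the tet promoter are annotated, but these are non-functional remnants of the pBR322 ancestry rather than a usable marker. The backbone also carries lacI with its promoter; no lac operator is annotated next to the T7 promoter, so the record does not establish whether transcription of the insert is IPTG-regulated at the plasmid level.

The payload is a 129 bp insert called Target_WT, introduced by Gibson cloning. The insert itself is not annotated, but it evidently occupies the short interval between the T7 promoter, which spans the numbering origin of the circular sequence, and the T7 terminator just downstream. T7 RNA polymerase therefore produces a defined, terminated transcript: the cognate wild-type trigger RNA that is complementary to a SNIPR RNA sensor. SNIPRs are ultraspecific riboregulators designed for programmable detection of mutations. This plasmid supplies the perfectly matched target, typically expressed alongside a separate sensor construct in a T7 polymerase-providing host or system to test sensor activation, presumably in comparison with mismatched targets. The source species of the target sequence is recorded only as "Other".
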