Addgene plasmid #139465: p_SNIPR_target_WT
Purpose: T7 RNAP-driven expression of the cognate SNIPR trigger RNA that is complementary to the SNIPR RNA sensor
Depositing lab: Alexander Green. Depositing organization: Arizona State University. Publication: Precise and Programmable Detection of Mutations Using Ultraspecific Riboregulators. Hong F, Ma D, Wu K, Mina LA, Luiten RC, Liu Y, Yan H, Green AA. Cell. 2020 Feb 25. pii: S0092-8674(20)30155-0. doi: 10.1016/j.cell.2020.02.011. PubMed 32109416.
Backbone
  Vector backbone: pET15b
  Backbone size w/o insert (bp): 5527
  Vector type: Bacterial Expression
Growth in bacteria
  Bacterial resistance: Ampicillin, 100 μg/mL
  Growth temperature: 37°C
  Growth strain: DH5alpha
  Copy number: High Copy
Gene/Insert
  Gene/Insert name: Target_WT
  Species: Other
  Insert size (bp): 129
  Cloning method: Gibson Cloning
  Sequencing primers: 5′ CCTGCCACCATACCCACGC
Terms and licenses: Academic/Nonprofit Terms; Industry Terms: Not Available to Industry
Depositor comments: Cognate target for the SNIPR
How to cite: p_SNIPR_target_WT was a gift from Alexander Green (Addgene plasmid # 139465 ; http://n2t.net/addgene:139465 ; RRID:Addgene_139465)
