>Addgene plasmid #139465 | p_SNIPR_target_WT | depositor partial sequence | sequence record 269774 | p_SNIPR_target_WT
GGGTGAATATCCTATTCGATATTCACAATATCACACTTACCTACCATGTCAATCACTTCGTCTTATTCAT
TTCATTCTATCTTAGCATAACCCCTTGGGGCCTCTAAACGGGTCTTGAGGGGTTTTTTG
